>Addgene plasmid #65674 | pONL-N1_3xNLS | depositor full sequence | sequence record 111645 | pONL-N1_3xNLS sequence 5629 bps
TAGTTATTAATAGTAATCAATTACGGGGTCATTAGTTCATAGCCCATATATGGAGTTCCGCGTTACATAA
CTTACGGTAAATGGCCCGCCTGGCTGACCGCCCAACGACCCCCGCCCATTGACGTCAATAATGACGTATG
TTCCCATAGTAACGCCAATAGGGACTTTCCATTGACGTCAATGGGTGGAGTATTTACGGTAAACTGCCCA
CTTGGCAGTACATCAAGTGTATCATATGCCAAGTACGCCCCCTATTGACGTCAATGACGGTAAATGGCCC
GCCTGGCATTATGCCCAGTACATGACCTTATGGGACTTTCCTACTTGGCAGTACATCTACGTATTAGTCA
TCGCTATTACCATGGTGATGCGGTTTTGGCAGTACATCAATGGGCGTGGATAGCGGTTTGACTCACGGGG
ATTTCCAAGTCTCCACCCCATTGACGTCAATGGGAGTTTGTTTTGGCACCAAAATCAACGGGACTTTCCA
AAATGTCGTAACAACTCCGCCCCATTGACGCAAATGGGCGGTAGGCGTGTACGGTGGGAGGTCTATATAA
GCAGAGCTGGTTTAGTGAACCGTCAGATCCGCTAGCCACCATGCTGGTACCAAAAAAGAAGAGAAAGGTT
GTACCAAAAAAGAAGAGAAAGGTTGTACCAAAAAAGAAGAGAAAGGTTTTCGAAGGGCCGGATCCACCGG
TCGCCACCATGGTGAGCGTGATCAAGCCCGAGATGAAGATGAGGTACTACATGGACGGCTCCGTCAATGG
GCATGAGTTCACAATCGAGGGTGAGGGCACAGGCAGACCTTACGAGGGACATCAGGAGATGACACTGCGC
GTCACAATGGCCGAGGGCGGGCCAATGCCTTTCGCCTTCGACCTGGTGTCCCACGTGTTCTGTTACGGCC
ACAGAGTTTTTACTAAATATCCAGAAGAGATCCCAGACTATTTCAAGCAGGCCTTTCCTGAGGGCCTGTC
CTGGGAGAGGTCCCTGGAGTTCGAGGACGGCGGCTCCGCCTCCGTGAGCGCCCACATCAGCCTGAGGGGC
AACACCTTCTACCACAAGTCCAAGTTCACCGGCGTGAACTTCCCCGCCGACGGCCCCATCATGCAGAACC
AGAGCGTGGACTGGGAGCCCTCCACCGAGAAGATCACCGCCAGCGACGGCGTGCTGAAGGGCGACGTGAC
CATGTACCTGAAGCTGGAGGGCGGCGGCAACCACAAGTGCCAGATGAAGACCACCTACAAGGCCGCCAAG
GAGATCCTGGAGATGCCCGGCGACCACTACATCGGCCACAGGCTGGTGAGGAAGACCGAGGGCAACATCA
CCGAGCAGGTGGAGGACGCCGTGGCCCACTCCGGTACCAAGGTGTACGACCCCGAGCAACGCAAACGCAT
GATCACTGGGCCTCAGTGGTGGGCTCGCTGCAAGCAAATGAACGTGCTGGACTCCTTCATCAACTACTAT
GATTCCGAGAAGCACGCCGAGAACGCCGTGATTTTTCTGCATGGTAACGCTACCTCCAGCTACCTGTGGA
GGCACGTCGTGCCTCACATCGAGCCCGTGGCTAGATGCATCATCCCTGATCTGATCGGAATGGGTAAGTC
CGGCAAGAGCGGGAATGGCTCATATCGCCTCCTGGATCACTACAAGTACCTCACCGCTTGGTTCGAGCTG
CTGAACCTTCCAAAGAAAATCATCTTTGTGGGCCACGACTGGGGGAGCGCTCTGGCCTTTCACTACGCCT
ACGAGCACCAAGACAGGATCAAGGCCATCGTCCATATGGAGAGTGTCGTGGACGTGATCGAGTCCTGGAT
GGGGTGGCCTGACATCGAGGAGGAGCTGGCCCTGATCAAGAGCGAAGAGGGCGAGAAAATGGTGCTTGAG
AATAACTTCTTCGTCGAGACCCTGTTGCCAAGCAAGATCATGCGGAAACTGGAGCCTGAGGAGTTCGCTG
CCTACCTGGAGCCATTCAAGGAGAAGGGCGAGGTTAGACGGCCTACCCTCTCCTGGCCTCGCGAGATCCC
TCTCGTTAAGGGAGGCAAGCCCGACGTCGTCCAGATTGTCCGCAACTACAACGCCTACCTTCGGGCCAGC
GACGATCTGCCTAAGCTGTTCATCGAGTCCGACCCTGGGTTCTTTTCCAACGCTATTGTCGAGGGAGCTA
AGAAGTTCCCTAACACCGAGTTCGTGAAGGTGAAGGGCCTCCACTTCCTCCAGGAGGACGCTCCAGATGA
AATGGGTAAGTACATCAAGAGCTTCGTGGAGCGCGTGCTGAAGAACGAGCAGTAGGCGGCCGCGACTCTA
GATCATAATCAGCCATACCACATTTGTAGAGGTTTTACTTGCTTTAAAAAACCTCCCACACCTCCCCCTG
AACCTGAAACATAAAATGAATGCAATTGTTGTTGTTAACTTGTTTATTGCAGCTTATAATGGTTACAAAT
AAAGCAATAGCATCACAAATTTCACAAATAAAGCATTTTTTTCACTGCATTCTAGTTGTGGTTTGTCCAA
ACTCATCAATGTATCTTAAGGCGTAAATTGTAAGCGTTAATATTTTGTTAAAATTCGCGTTAAATTTTTG
TTAAATCAGCTCATTTTTTAACCAATAGGCCGAAATCGGCAAAATCCCTTATAAATCAAAAGAATAGACC
GAGATAGGGT
[37 nt withheld, positions 2671-2707]
AAAGAACGTGGACTCCAACGTCAAAGG
[49 nt withheld, positions 2735-2783]
T
[91 nt withheld, positions 2785-2875]
G
[124 nt withheld, positions 2877-3000]
CAGGTGGCACTTTTCGGGGAAATGTGCGCGGAACCCCTATTTGTTTATTTTTCTAAATACATTCAAATAT
GTATCCGCTCATGAGACAATAACCCTGATAAATGCTTCAATAATATTGAAAAAGGAAGAGTCCTGAGGCG
GAAAGAACCAGCTGTGGAATGTGTGTCAGTTAGGGTGTGGAAAGTCCCCAGGCTCCCCAGCAGGCAGAAG
TATGCAAAGCATGCATCTCAATTAGTCAGCAACCAGGTGTGGAAAGTCCCCAGGCTCCCCAGCAGGCAGA
AGTATGCAAAGCATGCATCTCAATTAGTCAGCAACCATAGTCCCGCCCCTAACTCCGCCCATCCCGCCCC
TAACTCCGCCCAGTTCCGCCCATTCTCCGCCCCATGGCTGACTAATTTTTTTTATTTATGCAGAGGCCGA
GGCCGCCTCGGCCTCTGAGCTATTCCAGAAGTAGTGAGGAGGCTTTTTTGGAGGCCTAGGCTTTTGCAAA
GATCGATCAAGAGACAGGATGAGGATCGTTTCGCATGATTGAACAAGATGGATTGCACGCAGGTTCTCCG
GCCGCTTGGGTGGAGAGGCTATTCGGCTATGACTGGGCACAACAGACAATCGGCTGCTCTGATGCCGCCG
TGTTCCGGCTGTCAGCGCAGGGGCGCCCGGTTCTTTTTGTCAAGACCGACCTGTCCGGTGCCCTGAATGA
ACTGCAAGACGAGGCAGCGCGGCTATCGTGGCTGGCCACGACGGGCGTTCCTTGCGCAGCTGTGCTCGAC
GTTGTCACTGAAGCGGGAAGGGACTGGCTGCTATTGGGCGAAGTGCCGGGGCAGGATCTCCTGTCATCTC
ACCTTGCTCCTGCCGAGAAAGTATCCATCATGGCTGATGCAATGCGGCGGCTGCATACGCTTGATCCGGC
TACCTGCCCATTCGACCACCAAGCGAAACATCGCATCGAGCGAGCACGTACTCGGATGGAAGCCGGTCTT
GTCGATCAGGATGATCTGGACGAAGAGCATCAGGGGCTCGCGCCAGCCGAACTGTTCGCCAGGCTCAAGG
CGAGCATGCCCGACGGCGAGGATCTCGTCGTGACCCATGGCGATGCCTGCTTGCCGAATATCATGGTGGA
AAATGGCCGCTTTTCTGGATTCATCGACTGTGGCCGGCTGGGTGTGGCGGACCGCTATCAGGACATAGCG
TTGGCTACCCGTGATATTGCTGAAGAGCTTGGCGGCGAATGGGCTGACCGCTTCCTCGTGCTTTACGGTA
TCGCCGCTCCCGATTCGCAGCGCATCGCCTTCTATCGCCTTCTTGACGAGTTCTTCTGAGCGGGACTCTG
GGGTTCGAAATGACCGACCAAGCGACGCCCAACCTGCCATCACGAGATTTCGATTCCACCGCCGCCTTCT
ATGAAAGGTTGGGCTTCGGAATCGTTTTCCGGGACGCCGGCTGGATGATCCTCCAGCGCGGGGATCTCAT
GCTGGAGTTCTTCGCCCACCCTAGGGGGAGGCTAACTGAAACACGGAAGGAGACAATACCGGAAGGAACC
CGCGCTATGACGGCAATAAAAAGACAGAATAAAACGCACGGTGTTGGGTCGTTTGTTCATAAACGCGGGG
TTCGGTCCCAGGGCTGGCACTCTGTCGATACCCCACCGAGACCCCATTGGGGCCAATACGCCCGCGTTTC
TTCCTTTTCCCCACCCCACCCCCCAAGTTCGGGTGAAGGCCCAGGGCTCGCAGCCAACGTCGGGGCGGCA
GGCCCTGCCATAGCCTCAGGTTACTCATATATACTTTAGATTGATTTAAAACTTCATTTTTAATTTAAAA
GGATCTAGGTGAAGATCCTTTTTGATAATCTCATGACCAAAATCCCTTAACGTGAGTTTTCGTTCCACTG
AGCGTCAGACCCCGTAGAAAAGATCAAAGGATCTTCTTGAGATCCTTTTTTTCTGCGCGTAATCTGCTGC
TTGCAAACAAAAAAACCACCGCTACCAGCGGTGGTTTGTTTGCCGGATCAAGAGCTACCAACTCTTTTTC
CGAAGGTAACTGGCTTCAGCAGAGCGCAGATACCAAATACTGTCCTTCTAGTGTAGCCGTAGTTAGGCCA
CCACTTCAAGAACTCTGTAGCACCGCCTACATACCTCGCTCTGCTAATCCTGTTACCAGTGGCTGCTGCC
AGTGGCGATAAGTCGTGTCTTACCGGGTTGGACTCAAGACGATAGTTACCGGATAAGGCGCAGCGGTCGG
GCTGAACGGGGGGTTCGTGCACACAGCCCAGCTTGGAGCGAACGACCTACACCGAACTGAGATACCTACA
GCGTGAGCTATGAGAAAGCGCCACGCTTCCCGAAGGGAGAAAGGCGGACAGGTATCCGGTAAGCGGCAGG
GTCGGAACAGGAGAGCGCACGAGGGAGCTTCCAGGGGGAAACGCCTGGTATCTTTATAGTCCTGTCGGGT
TTCGCCACCTCTGACTTGAGCGTCGATTTTTGTGATGCTCGTCAGGGGGGCGGAGCCTATGGAAAAACGC
CAGCAACGCGGCCTTTTTACGGTTCCTGGCCTTTTGCTGGCCTTTTGCTCACATGTTCTTTCCTGCGTTA
TCCCCTGATTCTGTGGATAACCGTATTACCGCCATGCAT
Features (pLannotate 1.2.2; 17 found; start..end, strand, type, name):
     61..364     +  enhancer       CMV enhancer: human cytomegalovirus immediate early enhancer
    365..568     +  promoter       CMV promoter: human cytomegalovirus (CMV) immediate early promoter
    610..629     +  CDS            SV40 NLS (fragment): nuclear localization signal of SV40 (simian virus 40) large T antigen
    634..653     +  CDS            SV40 NLS (fragment): nuclear localization signal of SV40 (simian virus 40) large T antigen
    658..677     +  CDS            SV40 NLS (fragment): nuclear localization signal of SV40 (simian virus 40) large T antigen
    709..1362    +  CDS            mKO2: mKO2 is a basic (constitutively fluorescent) orange fluorescent protein published in 2008, derived from Verrillofungia concinna. It has moderate acid sensitivity.
   1367..2294    +  CDS            hRluc (fragment): Renilla luciferase human codon-optimized
   2311..2394    +  CDS            large T antigen (fragment): large T antigen from SV40 (simian virus 40)
   2417..2538    +  polyA_signal   SV40 poly(A) signal: SV40 polyadenylation signal
   2572..3000    -  rep_origin     f1 ori (sequence partly withheld): f1 bacteriophage origin of replication; arrow indicates direction of (+) strand synthesis
   3027..3131    +  promoter       AmpR promoter: bla
   3133..3490    +  promoter       SV40 promoter: SV40 enhancer and early promoter
   3525..4319    +  CDS            NeoR/KanR: aminoglycoside phosphotransferase from Tn5; aph(3')-II (or nptII); confers resistance to neomycin, kanamycin, and G418 (Geneticin®)
   4340..4492    +  CDS            ble (fragment): BLE_KLEPN - Experimental evidence at protein level: Swiss-Prot protein existence level 1. Binding protein with a strong affinity to the bleomycin family of antibiotics. Binds to CL990; an antimitotic-antibiotic compound. From Klebsiella pneumoniae.
   4551..4598    +  polyA_signal   HSV TK poly(A) signal: herpes simplex virus thymidine kinase polyadenylation signal (Cole and Stacy, 1985)
   4689..4705    -  polyA_signal   bGH poly(A) signal (fragment): bovine growth hormone polyadenylation signal
   4927..5515    +  rep_origin     ori: high-copy-number ColE1/pMB1/pBR322/pUC origin of replication
