[The description below was written by a language model from this plasmid's Addgene catalogue record and pLannotate feature annotations shown in this document.]
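Description:
pONL-N1_3xNLS is a mammalian expression plasmid of about 5.6–5.7 kb, built on the pONL-N1 backbone, an N1-style fusion vector in which a targeting sequence or gene is cloned upstream of the reporter. It directs nuclear expression of the Orange Nano-lantern (ONL), a bright luminescent probe. In bacteria it replicates from a high-copy ColE1/pUC-type origin and is selected with kanamycin. The same Tn5 NeoR/KanR gene is driven by a bacterial bla promoter placed in tandem with the SV40 enhancer/early promoter and terminated by an HSV TK polyadenylation signal, so it also allows G418 selection of stably transfected mammalian cells. An f1 origin is also present. The short ble, bGH poly(A) and large T antigen fragments in the automated annotation appear to be partial matches to backbone sequence rather than functional elements.

The expression cassette uses the CMV immediate early enhancer and promoter to transcribe a single fusion open reading frame, followed by an SV40 polyadenylation signal. Three tandem copies of the SV40 large T antigen nuclear localization signal, a synthetic insert of about 100 bp cloned between NheI and BamHI, sit at the N-terminus. Downstream lies the backbone-encoded ONL, annotated as the orange fluorescent protein mKO2 (mKusabira-Orange2) joined directly to a human codon-optimized Renilla luciferase moiety. In the Nano-lantern design, energy released by the luciferase reaction is transferred to the adjacent fluorescent protein, giving stronger, colour-shifted orange emission without excitation light. The 3xNLS concentrates this signal in the nucleus, making the plasmid useful as a nuclear marker for live-cell and multicolour luminescence imaging alongside Nano-lanterns of other colours.
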