Addgene plasmid #65674: pONL-N1_3xNLS
Purpose: Expresses NLS-ONL in mammalian cells
Depositing lab: Yasushi Okada. Depositing organization: RIKEN Quantitative Biology Center (QBiC). Publication: Expanded palette of Nano-lanterns for real-time multicolor luminescence imaging. Takai A, Nakano M, Saito K, Haruno R, Watanabe TM, Ohyanagi T, Jin T, Okada Y, Nagai T. Proc Natl Acad Sci U S A. 2015 Apr 7;112(14):4352-6. doi: 10.1073/pnas.1418468112. Epub 2015 Mar 23. PubMed 25831507.
Backbone
  Vector backbone: pONL-N1
  Backbone manufacturer: Addgene #64305
  Backbone size w/o insert (bp): 5600
  Total vector size (bp): 5700
  Vector type: Mammalian Expression, Luciferase
  Selectable markers: Neomycin (select with G418)
Growth in bacteria
  Bacterial resistance: Kanamycin, 50 μg/mL
  Growth temperature: 37°C
  Growth strain: DH5alpha
  Copy number: High Copy
Gene/Insert
  Gene/Insert name: three copies of SV40 nuclear localization signal (alt name: 3xNLS)
  Species: Synthetic
  Insert size (bp): 100
  Promoter: CMV
  Tag / fusion protein: ONL (C terminal on backbone)
  Cloning method: Restriction Enzyme; 5′ cloning site NheI (not destroyed); 3′ cloning site BamHI (not destroyed)
  Sequencing primers: 5′ CMV Forward; 3′ CATGCCCATTGACGGAGCCGTC
Resource information
  A portion of this plasmid was derived from a plasmid made by: hmKusabiraOrange2 (gifted from Dr Atsushi Miyawaki)
Terms and licenses: Academic/Nonprofit Terms; Industry Terms: Not Available to Industry
How to cite: pONL-N1_3xNLS was a gift from Yasushi Okada (Addgene plasmid # 65674 ; http://n2t.net/addgene:65674 ; RRID:Addgene_65674)
