>Addgene plasmid #65674 | pONL-N1_3xNLS | addgene partial sequence | sequence record 115871 | CMV-F 5'-CGCAAATGGGCGGTAGGCGTG-3'
CTATATAAGCAGAGCTGGTTTAGTGAACCGTCAGATCCGCTAGCCACCATGCTGGTACCAAAAAAGAAGA
GAAAGGTTGTACCAAAAAAGAAGAGAAAGGTTGTACCAAAAAAGAAGAGAAAGGTTTTCGAAGGGCCGGA
TCCACCGGTCGCCACCATGGTGAGCGTGATCAAGCCCGAGATGAAGATGAGGTACTACATGGACGGCTCC
GTCAATGGGCATGAGTTCACAATCGAGGGTGAGGGCACAGGCAGACCTTACGAGGGACATCAGGAGATGA
CACTGCGCGTCACAATGGCCGAGGGCGGGCCAATGCCTTTCGCCTTCGACCTGGTGTCCCACGTGTTCTG
TTACGGCCACAGAGTTTTTACTAAATATCCAGAAGAGATCCCAGACTATTTCAAGCAGGCCTTTCCTGAG
GGCCTGTCCTGGGAGAGGTCCCTGGAGTTCGAGGACGGCGGCTCCGCCTCCGTGAGCGCCCACATCAGCC
TGAGGGGCAACACCTTCTACCACAAGTCCAAGTTCACCGGCGTGAACTTCCCCGCCGACGGCCCCATCAT
GCAGAACCAGAGCGTGGACTGGGAGCCCTCCACCGAGAAGATCACCGCCAGCGACGGCGTGCTGAAGGGC
GACGTGACCATGTACCTGAAGCTGGAGGGCGGCGGCAACCACAAGTGCCAGATGAAGACCACCTACAAGG
CCGCCAAGGAGATCCTGGAGATGCCCGGCGACCACTACATCGGCCACAGGCTGGTGAGGAAGACCGAGGG
CAACATCACCGAGCAGGTGGAGGACGCCGTGGCCCACTCCGGTACCAAGGTGTACGACCCCGAGCAACGC
AAACGCATGATCACTGGGCCTCAGTGGTGGGCTCGCTGCAAGCAAATGAACGTGCTGGACTCCTTCATCA
ACTACTATGATTCCGAGAAGCACGCCGAGAACGCCGTGATTTTTCTGCATGGTAACGCTACCTCCAGCTA
CCTGTGGAGGCACGTCGTGCCTCACATCGAGCCCGTGGCTAGATGCATCATCCCTGATCTGATCGGAATG
GGTAAGTCCGGCA
