>Addgene plasmid #65674 | pONL-N1_3xNLS | addgene partial sequence | sequence record 115872 | SV40pA-R 5'-GAAATTTGTGATGCTATTGC-3'
TTATAAGCTGCAATAAACAAGTTAACAACAACAATTGCATTCATTTTATGTTTCAGGTTCAGGGGGAGGT
GTGGGAGGTTTTTTAAAGCAAGTAAAACCTCTACAAATGTGGTATGGCTGATTATGATCTAGAGTCGCGG
CCGCCTACTGCTCGTTCTTCAGCACGCGCTCCACGAAGCTCTTGATGTACTTACCCATTTCATCTGGAGC
GTCCTCCTGGAGGAAGTGGAGGCCCTTCACCTTCACGAACTCGGTGTTAGGGAACTTCTTAGCTCCCTCG
ACAATAGCGTTGGAAAAGAACCCAGGGTCGGACTCGATGAACAGCTTAGGCAGATCGTCGCTGGCCCGAA
GGTAGGCGTTGTAGTTGCGGACAATCTGGACGACGTCGGGCTTGCCTCCCTTAACGAGAGGGATCTCGCG
AGGCCAGGAGAGGGTAGGCCGTCTAACCTCGCCCTTCTCCTTGAATGGCTCCAGGTAGGCAGCGAACTCC
TCAGGCTCCAGTTTCCGCATGATCTTGCTTGGCAACAGGGTCTCGACGAAGAAGTTATTCTCAAGCACCA
TTTTCTCGCCCTCTTCGCTCTTGATCAGGGCCAGCTCCTCCTCGATGTCAGGCCACCCCATCCAGGACTC
GATCACGTCCACGACACTCTCCATATGGACGATGGCCTTGATCCTGTCTTGGTGCTCGTAGGCGTAGTGA
AAGGCCAGAGCGCTCCCCCAGTCGTGGCCCACAAAGATGATTTTCTTTGGAAGGTTCAGCAGCTCGAACC
AAGCGGTGAGGTACTTGTAGTGATCCAGGAGGCGATATGAGCCATTCCCGCTCTTGCCGGACTTACCCAT
TCCGATCAGATCAGGGATGATGCATCTAGCCACGGGCTCGATGTGAGGCACGACGTGCCTCCACAGGTAG
CTGGAGGTAGCGTTACCATGCAGAAAAATCACGGCGTTCTCGGCGTGCTTCTCGGAATCATAGTAGTTGA
TGAAGGAGTCCAGCACGTTCATTTGCTTGCAGCGAGCCCACCACTGAGGCCCAGTGATCATGC
